>Addgene plasmid #221546 | pBS-HYGRO-P2A-mAID-mCLOVER-LRR1 | addgene full sequence | sequence record 441366 | Addgene NGS Result
CTAAATTGTAAGCGTTAATATTTTGTTAAAATTCGCGTTAAATTTTTGTTAAATCAGCTCATTTTTTAAC
CAATAGGCCGAAATCGGCAAAATCCCTTATAAATCAAAAGAATAGACCGAGATAGGGT
[37 nt withheld, positions 129-165]
AAAGAACGTGGACTCCAACGTCAAAGG
[49 nt withheld, positions 193-241]
T
[91 nt withheld, positions 243-333]
G
[124 nt withheld, positions 335-458]
CCCATTCGCCATTCAGGCTGCGCAACTGTTGGGAAGGGCGATCGGTGCGGGCCTCTTCGCTATTACGCCA
GCTGGCGAAAGGGGGATGTGCTGCAAGGCGATTAAGTTGGGTAACGCCAGGGTTTTCCCAGTCACGACGT
TGTAAAACGACGGCCAGTGAGCGCGCGTAATACGACTCACTATAGGGCGAATTGGAGCTCAGTTCTAAGT
GCCTTTCCCTGTAACGCAGAGGCACACCTGCCTTCCCTCGGGAAACAGCGGCCCGACGTGCGCCGGCAAC
GCGTAAAGCGTCAACAGCTGAAACCCTCGGAATCCTCCCCGAACAGAAACAACCACCGCTGCCAGCTGCG
CGCTCGGGGGAAAAGACGTTGCGCCCCCGCCGACTGCCGGTTTCCCGGGCGCGAGCCCGGATCCAGGTGG
TCAGTCCCGGTACGCAACCACGGCGAGAACCCGGCCCTGCTAAGGGAGAAGGGAAGCCGTTTCCCGCGGG
CTTCATACAGACACGGTGCTAAGACAGCCCGAGTCGCGGACCAGTCCAACAGGCAGGCAGATCAGTGGGC
AGCCCGCGTGCGCGAGGACCCCGATGGCGGCGCCGGGTGGCGGGAAGGAGGAAGTTTCAAAGCCAGCTTG
ACGTGGTTGTGGCCGTTGGATATCGCCACCATGAAAAAGCCTGAACTCACCGCGACGTCTGTCGAGAAGT
TTCTGATCGAAAAGTTCGACAGCGTCTCCGACCTGATGCAGCTCTCGGAGGGCGAAGAATCTCGTGCTTT
CAGCTTCGATGTAGGAGGGCGTGGATATGTCCTGCGGGTAAATAGCTGCGCCGATGGTTTCTACAAAGAT
CGTTATGTTTATCGGCACTTTGCATCGGCCGCGCTCCCGATTCCGGAAGTGCTTGACATTGGGGAATTCA
GCGAGAGCCTGACCTATTGCATCTCCCGCCGTGCACAGGGTGTCACGTTGCAAGACCTGCCTGAAACCGA
ACTGCCCGCTGTTCTGCAGCCGGTCGCGGAGGCCATGGATGCGATCGCTGCGGCCGATCTTAGCCAGACG
AGCGGGTTCGGCCCATTCGGACCGCAAGGAATCGGTCAATACACTACATGGCGTGATTTCATATGCGCGA
TTGCTGATCCCCATGTGTATCACTGGCAAACTGTGATGGACGACACCGTCAGTGCGTCCGTCGCGCAGGC
TCTCGATGAGCTGATGCTTTGGGCCGAGGACTGCCCCGAAGTCCGGCACCTCGTGCACGCGGATTTCGGC
TCCAACAATGTCCTGACGGACAATGGCCGCATAACAGCGGTCATTGACTGGAGCGAGGCGATGTTCGGGG
ATTCCCAATACGAGGTCGCCAACATCTTCTTCTGGAGGCCGTGGTTGGCTTGTATGGAGCAGCAGACGCG
CTACTTCGAGCGGAGGCATCCGGAGCTTGCAGGATCGCCGCGGCTCCGGGCGTATATGCTCCGCATTGGT
CTTGACCAACTCTATCAGAGCTTGGTTGACGGCAATTTCGATGATGCAGCTTGGGCGCAGGGTCGATGCG
ACGCAATCGTCCGATCCGGAGCCGGGACTGTCGGGCGTACACAAATCGCCCGCAGAAGCGCGGCCGTCTG
GACCGATGGCTGTGTAGAAGTACTCGCCGATAGTGGAAACCGACGCCCCAGCACTCGTCCGAGGGCAAAG
GAATCAGGAAGCGGAGCTACTAACTTCAGCCTGCTGAAGCAGGCTGGAGACGTGGAGGAGAACCCTGGAC
CTAGATCTAAGGAGAAGAGTGCTTGTCCTAAAGATCCAGCCAAACCTCCGGCCAAGGCACAAGTTGTGGG
ATGGCCACCGGTGAGATCATACCGGAAGAACGTGATGGTTTCCTGCCAAAAATCAAGCGGTGGCCCGGAG
GCGGCGGCGTTCGTGAAGGTATCAATGGACGGAGCACCGTACTTGAGGAAAATCGATTTGAGGATGTATA
AAGCTAGCATGGTGAGCAAGGGCGAGGAGCTGTTCACCGGGGTGGTGCCCATCCTGGTCGAGCTGGACGG
CGACGTAAACGGCCACAAGTTCAGCGTCCGCGGCGAGGGCGAGGGCGATGCCACCAACGGCAAGCTGACC
CTGAAGTTCATCTGCACCACCGGCAAGCTGCCCGTGCCCTGGCCCACCCTCGTGACCACCTTCGGCTACG
GCGTGGCCTGCTTCAGCCGCTACCCCGACCACATGAAGCAGCACGACTTCTTCAAGTCCGCCATGCCCGA
AGGCTACGTCCAGGAGCGCACCATCTCTTTCAAGGACGACGGTACCTACAAGACCCGCGCCGAGGTGAAG
TTCGAGGGCGACACCCTGGTGAACCGCATCGAGCTGAAGGGCATCGACTTCAAGGAGGACGGCAACATCC
TGGGGCACAAGCTGGAGTACAACTTCAACAGCCACAACGTCTATATCACGGCCGACAAGCAGAAGAACGG
CATCAAGGCTAACTTCAAGATCCGCCACAACGTTGAGGACGGCAGCGTGCAGCTCGCCGACCACTACCAG
CAGAACACCCCCATCGGCGACGGCCCCGTGCTGCTGCCCGACAACCACTACCTGAGCCATCAGTCCAAGC
TGAGCAAAGACCCCAACGAGAAGCGCGATCACATGGTCCTGCTGGAGTTCGTGACCGCCGCCGGGATTAC
ACATGGCATGGACGAGCTGTACAAGGGCGCTGGTGCAGGCGCCGGATCCACTAGTATGAAGCTACACTGT
GAGGTGGAGGTGATCAGCCGGCACTTGCCCGCCTTGGGGCTTAGGAACCGGGGCAAGGGCGTCCGAGCCG
TGTTGAGCCTCTGTCAGCAGACTTCCAGGAGTCAGCCGCCGGTCCGAGCCTTCCTGCTCATCTCCACCCT
GAAGGACAAGCGCGGGACCCGCTATGAGGTGCGTGAAGTGGGCAGGCCCTGTCAGTCTCGCGTTCTTCTT
GGAAGCCGAGACGCGGGCCACCCTCGGTCCTCATGCTCCCGGCTGCTCCCTAGGCGAAAGCCCGCCTTGG
GGGTTCCTGAACTCCCAGCCTTGAGACCTACCATCAGCCCGACCCCAGGGTCCTGTGCGTCTTCCTACGG
ACCCGAAAGAAGAAAGCTTTGAGAGTGTACCTTTTCGCTATTTTTCCTCCCCACTTTTACGACTTTGAAT
TTACAGTGTTGCTATTTAGTAGTGGATGGCAATCCCGCCTGTTTCAAGTTTCTGAAATTTTGCGTGAAAC
AAGCGCAAATGAAGCAGCTGTCCAGTTGGGGAACAGTAAAATAACTGGGTACCCAGCTTTTGTTCCCTTT
AGTGAGGGTTAATTGCGCGCTTGGCGTAATCATGGTCATAGCTGTTTCCTGTGTGAAATTTTTATCCGCT
CACAATTCCACACAACATACGAGCCGGGAGCATAAAGTGTAAAGCCTGGGGTGCCTAATGAGTGAGCTAA
CTCACATTAATTGCGTTGCGCTCACTGCCCGCTTTCCAGTCGGGAAACCTGTCGTGCCAGCTGCATTAAT
GAATCGGCCAACGCGCGGGGAGAGGCGGTTTGCGTATTGGGCGCTCTTCCGCTTCCTCGCTCACTGACTC
GCTGCGCTCGGTCGTTCGGCTGCGGCGAGCGGTATCAGCTCACTCAAAGGCGGTAATACGGTTATCCACA
GAATCAGGGGATAACGCAGGAAAGAACATGTGAGCAAAAGGCCAGCAAAAGGCCAGGAACCGTAAAAAGG
CCGCGTTGCTGGCGTTTTTCCATAGGCTCCGCCCCCCTGACGAGCATCACAAAAATCGACGCTCAAGTCA
GAGGTGGCGAAACCCGACAGGACTATAAAGATACCAGGCGTTTCCCCCTGGAAGCTCCCTCGTGCGCTCT
CCTGTTCCGACCCTGCCGCTTACCGGATACCTGTCCGCCTTTCTCCCTTCGGGAAGCGTGGCGCTTTCTC
ATAGCTCACGCTGTAGGTATCTCAGTTCGGTGTAGGTCGTTCGCTCCAAGCTGGGCTGTGTGCACGAACC
CCCCGTTCAGCCCGACCGCTGCGCCTTATCCGGTAACTATCGTCTTGAGTCCAACCCGGTAAGACACGAC
TTATCGCCACTGGCAGCAGCCACTGGTAACAGGATTAGCAGAGCGAGGTATGTAGGCGGTGCTACAGAGT
TCTTGAAGTGGTGGCCTAACTACGGCTACACTAGAAGAACAGTATTTGGTATCTGCGCTCTGCTGAAGCC
AGTTACCTTCGGAAAAAGAGTTGGTAGCTCTTGATCCGGCAAACAAACCACCGCTGGTAGCGGTGGTTTT
TTTGTTTGCAAGCAGCAGATTACGCGCAGAAAAAAAGGATCTCAAGAAGATCCTTTGATCTTTTCTACGG
GGTCTGACGCTCAGTGGAACGAAAACTCACGTTAAGGGATTTTGGTCATGAGATTATCAAAAAGGATCTT
CACCTAGATCCTTTTAAATTAAAAATGAAGTTTTAAATCAATCTAAAGTATATATGAGTAAACTTGGTCT
GACAGTTACCAATGCTTAATCAGTGAGGCACCTATCTCAGCGATCTGTCTATTTCGTTCATCCATAGTTG
CCTGACTCCCCGTCGTGTAGATAACTACGATACGGGAGGGCTTACCATCTGGCCCCAGTGCTGCAATGAT
ACCGCGAGACCCACGCTCACCGGCTCCAGATTTATCAGCAATAAACCAGCCAGCCGGAAGGGCCGAGCGC
AGAAGTGGTCCTGCAACTTTATCCGCCTCCATCCAGTCTATTAATTGTTGCCGGGAAGCTAGAGTAAGTA
GTTCGCCAGTTAATAGTTTGCGCAACGTTGTTGCCATTGCTACAGGCATCGTGGTGTCACGCTCGTCGTT
TGGTATGGCTTCATTCAGCTCCGGTTCCCAACGATCAAGGCGAGTTACATGATCCCCCATGTTGTGCAAA
AAAGCGGTTAGCTCCTTCGGTCCTCCGATCGTTGTCAGAAGTAAGTTGGCCGCAGTGTTATCACTCATGG
TTATGGCAGCACTGCATAATTCTCTTACTGTCATGCCATCCGTAAGATGCTTTTCTGTGACTGGTGAGTA
CTCAACCAAGTCATTCTGAGAATAGTGTATGCGGCGACCGAGTTGCTCTTGCCCGGCGTCAATACGGGAT
AATACCGCGCCACATAGCAGAACTTTAAAAGTGCTCATCATTGGAAAACGTTCTTCGGGGCGAAAACTCT
CAAGGATCTTACCGCTGTTGAGATCCAGTTCGATGTAACCCACTCGTGCACCCAACTGATCTTCAGCATC
TTTTACTTTCACCAGCGTTTCTGGGTGAGCAAAAACAGGAAGGCAAAATGCCGCAAAAAAGGGAATAAGG
GCGACACGGAAATGTTGAATACTCATACTCTTCCTTTTTCAATATTATTGAAGCATTTATCAGGGTTATT
GTCTCATGAGCGGATACATATTTGAATGTATTTAGAAAAATAAACAAATAGGGGTTCCGCGCACATTTCC
CCGAAAAGTGCCAC
Features (pLannotate 1.2.2; 15 found; start..end, strand, type, name):
     30..458     -  rep_origin     f1 ori (sequence partly withheld): f1 bacteriophage origin of replication; arrow indicates direction of (+) strand synthesis
    463..618     -  CDS            lacZα (fragment): LacZα fragment of β-galactosidase; lacZ fragment
    626..644     +  promoter       T7 promoter: promoter for bacteriophage T7 RNA polymerase
   1119..2141    +  CDS            hph: KHYB_ECOLX - Experimental evidence at protein level: Swiss-Prot protein existence level 1. The aminoglycoside phosphotransferases achieve inactivation of their antibiotic substrates by phosphorylation. Only phosphorylates hygromycin and closely related compounds such as demethyl analogs and destomycin. From Escherichia coli.
   2217..2420    +  CDS            mini-AID: minimal degron from the auxin-responsive IAA17 protein of Arabidopsis thaliana (Kubota et al., 2013) acts as an auxin-inducible degron (AID) in the presence of TIR1
   2427..3143    +  CDS            Clover: Clover is a basic (constitutively fluorescent) green/yellow fluorescent protein published in 2012, derived from Aequorea victoria. It is reported to be a rapidly-maturing weak dimer with high acid sensitivity.
   3174..3365    +  CDS            LRR1 (fragment): LLR1_HUMAN - Also known as PPIL5. Experimental evidence at protein level: Swiss-Prot protein existence level 1. May negatively regulate the 4-1BB-mediated signaling cascades which result in the activation of NK-kappaB and JNK1. Probable substrate recognition subunit of an ECS (Elongin BC-CUL2/5-SOCS-box protein) E3 ubiquitin-protein ligase complex which mediates the ubiquitination and subsequent proteasomal degradation of target proteins. From Homo sapiens (Human).
   3744..3762    -  promoter       T3 promoter: promoter for bacteriophage T3 RNA polymerase
   3805..3827    -  protein_bind   lac operator (fragment): The lac repressor binds to the lac operator to inhibit transcription in E. coli. This inhibition can be relieved by adding lactose or isopropyl-β-D-thiogalactopyranoside (IPTG). lac repressor encoded by lacI
   3831..3861    -  promoter       lac promoter: promoter for the E. coli lac operon
   3876..3897    -  protein_bind   CAP binding site: CAP binding activates transcription in the presence of cAMP. E. coli catabolite activator protein
   3910..4002    -  CDS            lacI (fragment): lac repressor; lacI; The lac repressor binds to the lac operator to inhibit transcription in E. coli. This inhibition can be relieved by adding lactose or isopropyl-β-D-thiogalactopyranoside (IPTG).
   4185..4773    -  rep_origin     ori: high-copy-number ColE1/pMB1/pBR322/pUC origin of replication
   4944..5804    -  CDS            AmpR: β-lactamase; bla; confers resistance to ampicillin, carbenicillin, and related antibiotics
   5805..5909    -  promoter       AmpR promoter: bla
