[The description below was written by a language model from this plasmid's Addgene catalogue record and pLannotate feature annotations shown in this document.]
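Description:
pBS-HYGRO-P2A-mAID-mCLOVER-LRR1 is a homology-directed repair donor plasmid built on pBluescript KS II+, designed to tag the N-terminus of the endogenous human LRR1 gene. It is roughly 5.9 kb in total. In E. coli it is maintained at high copy through the ColE1/pUC-type origin and selected with ampicillin via the β-lactamase gene. The backbone also retains the usual pBluescript elements: an f1 phage origin, lacZα and lac promoter/operator remnants, and flanking T7 and T3 promoters.

The payload was cloned between SacI and KpnI sites and consists of LRR1 genomic homology arms surrounding a tagging cassette. The feature table annotates, in a single orientation, the hygromycin phosphotransferase gene (hph), the mini-AID degron derived from Arabidopsis IAA17, the green/yellow fluorescent protein Clover, and then a fragment of the LRR1 coding sequence that falls within the downstream arm. The P2A peptide named in the construct title is not separately annotated, but it would lie in the gap between hph and mini-AID. No promoter is recorded for the cassette, which fits a design in which expression depends on the native LRR1 promoter after correct integration. In that arrangement a single transcript would yield the hygromycin resistance protein, with ribosomal skipping at P2A releasing a separate mAID-mClover-LRR1 fusion.

Hygromycin selection therefore enriches for mammalian cells carrying the knock-in. Clover allows the tagged protein to be visualised, and in cells expressing the TIR1 auxin receptor, adding auxin triggers rapid degradation of LRR1. The nuclease or guide RNA used alongside this donor is not stated in the record. The associated work concerns replisome disassembly in human cells, and LRR1 is annotated as a probable substrate-recognition subunit of a cullin-based E3 ubiquitin ligase.
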