Addgene plasmid #221546: pBS-HYGRO-P2A-mAID-mCLOVER-LRR1
Purpose: DONOR homology arm-containing repair template used to insert Auxin-Inducible Degron tags, mClover, and Hygromycin resistance markers to the N-terminus of LRR1
Depositing lab: Aga Gambus. Depositing organization: University of Birmingham. Publication: Characterizing replisome disassembly in human cells. Jones RM, Ruiz JH, Scaramuzza S, Nath S, Liu C, Henklewska M, Natsume T, Bristow RG, Romero F, Kanemaki MT, Gambus A. iScience. 2024 Jun 12;27(7):110260. doi: 10.1016/j.isci.2024.110260. eCollection 2024 Jul 19. PubMed 39055910.
Backbone
  Vector backbone: pBluescript KS II+
  Backbone size w/o insert (bp): 3000
  Total vector size (bp): 6000
  Modifications to backbone: Homology arm was inserted as detailed
  Vector type: Unspecified
  Selectable markers: Hygromycin
Growth in bacteria
  Bacterial resistance: Ampicillin, 100 μg/mL
  Growth temperature: 37°C
  Growth strain: NEB Stable
  Copy number: High Copy
Gene/Insert
  Gene/Insert name: LRR1
  Species: H. sapiens (human)
  Insert size (bp): 3000
  Entrez Gene: LRR1 (a.k.a. 4-1BBLRR, LRR-1, PPIL5)
  Promoter: N/A
  Tag / fusion protein: HYGRO-P2A-mAID-mCLOVER (N terminal on backbone)
  Cloning method: Restriction Enzyme; 5′ cloning site SACI (unknown if destroyed); 3′ cloning site KNPI (unknown if destroyed)
  Sequencing primers: 5′ TCAACgagctcAGTTCTAAGTGCCTTTCCCTGTAAC; 3′ ACTCAggtaccCAGTTATTTTACTGTTCCCCAACTG
Terms and licenses: Academic/Nonprofit Terms; Industry Terms: Not Available to Industry
How to cite: pBS-HYGRO-P2A-mAID-mCLOVER-LRR1 was a gift from Aga Gambus (Addgene plasmid # 221546 ; http://n2t.net/addgene:221546 ; RRID:Addgene_221546)
